Addgene plasmid #23586: pDONR223-KHK
Depositing lab: William Hahn & David Root. Depositing organization: Dana-Farber Cancer Institute. Publication: COT drives resistance to RAF inhibition through MAP kinase pathway reactivation. Johannessen CM, Boehm JS, Kim SY, Thomas SR, Wardwell L, Johnson LA, Emery CM, Stransky N, Cogdill AP, Barretina J, Caponigro G, Hieronymus H, Murray RR, Salehi-Ashtiani K, Hill DE, Vidal M, Zhao JJ, Yang X, Alkan O, Kim S, Harris JL, Wilson CJ, Myer VE, Finan PM, Root DE, Roberts TM, Golub T, Flaherty KT, Dummer R, Weber BL, Sellers WR, Schlegel R, Wargo JA, Hahn WC, Garraway LA. Nature. 2010 Dec 16;468(7326):968-72. doi: 10.1038/nature09627 PubMed 21107320.
Backbone
  Vector backbone: pDONR223
  Backbone manufacturer: Invitrogen
  Backbone size w/o insert (bp): 5005
  Vector type: Gateway Donor vector
Growth in bacteria
  Bacterial resistance: Spectinomycin, 50 μg/mL
  Growth temperature: 37°C
  Growth strain: DH5alpha
  Copy number: High Copy
Gene/Insert
  Gene/Insert name: KHK (alt name: ketohexokinase (fructokinase))
  Species: H. sapiens (human)
  Insert size (bp): 897
  Entrez Gene: KHK
  Cloning method: Gateway Cloning
  Sequencing primers: 5′ M13pUC-fwd; 3′ M13rev
Terms and licenses: Academic/Nonprofit Terms; Industry Terms: Not Available to Industry
Depositor comments: The ORF has no Stop codon. This design enables easy recombination into a destination vector to add an epitope tag of choice and Stop codon to the ORF. Do NOT use this plasmid directly for transfections. A set of 4 custom lentiviral vectors is available ( pLX301 (http://www.addgene.org/25895/) , pLX302 (http://www.addgene.org/25896/) , pLX303 (http://www.addgene.org/25897/) , pLX304 (http://www.addgene.org/25890/) ) to be used to express these ORFs in mammalian cells. These plasmids are not included in the kit and must be ordered separately.
How to cite: pDONR223-KHK was a gift from William Hahn & David Root (Addgene plasmid # 23586 ; http://n2t.net/addgene:23586 ; RRID:Addgene_23586)
