[The description below was written by a language model from this plasmid's Addgene catalogue record.]
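Description:
pDONR223-KHK is a Gateway entry-type clone built on the Invitrogen pDONR223 donor backbone (about 5 kb without insert) and carrying the human ketohexokinase (fructokinase, KHK) open reading frame as an 897 bp insert. It is a high-copy bacterial plasmid maintained in E. coli under spectinomycin selection. The record gives no feature table, so the origin of replication and the exact recombination sites are not listed. As a product of Gateway cloning into a donor vector, the ORF would be expected to sit between att recombination sites that allow it to be transferred by recombination into compatible destination vectors. M13 forward and reverse primer sites flanking the insert are used to sequence it.

The ORF was deliberately cloned without a stop codon. This open-ended design lets the coding sequence be moved in frame into a destination vector that supplies a C-terminal epitope tag of choice together with the stop codon. The plasmid carries no stated eukaryotic promoter, and the depositor notes that it is not meant to be transfected directly; it serves only as a shuttle and archival source of the KHK coding sequence. For expression in mammalian cells, the depositor points to a companion set of four custom lentiviral destination vectors (pLX301 to pLX304), which are obtained separately. The clone belongs to a kit-style collection of ORFs associated with a study that identified drivers of resistance to RAF inhibition through reactivation of the MAP kinase pathway, which points to its use in gain-of-function expression screens and follow-up studies of individual ORFs.
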