>Addgene plasmid #23586 | pDONR223-KHK | depositor partial sequence | sequence record 10739 | Author sequence
ATGGAAGAGAAGCAGATCCTGTGCGTGGGGCTAGTGGTGCTGGACGTCATCAGCCTGGTGGACAAGTACC
CTAAGGAGGACTCGGAGATAAGGTGTTTGTCCCAGAGATGGCAGCGCGGAGGCAACGCGTCCAACTCCTG
CACCATTCTCTCCCTGCTCGGAGCCCCCTGTGCCTTCATGGGCTCAATGGCTCCTGGCCATGTTGCTGAT
TTTGTCCTGGATGACCTCCGCCGTTATTCTGTGGACCTACGCTACACAGTCTTTCAGACCACAGGCTCCG
TCCCCATCGCCACGGTCATCATCAACGAGGCCAGTGGTAGCCGCACCATCCTATACTATGACAGGAGCCT
GCCAGATGTGTCTGCTACAGACTTTGAGAAGGTTGATCTGACCCAGTTCAAGTGGATCCACATTGAGGGC
CGGAACGCATCGGAGCAGGTGAAGATGCTGCAGCGGATAGACGCACACAACACCAGGCAGCCTCCAGAGC
AGAAGATCCGGGTGTCCGTGGAGGTGGAGAAGCCACGAGAGGAGCTCTTCCAGCTGTTTGGCTACGGAGA
CGTGGTGTTTGTCAGCAAAGATGTGGCCAAGCACTTGGGGTTCCAGTCAGCAGAGGAAGCCTTGAGGGGC
TTGTATGGTCGTGTGAGGAAAGGGGCTGTGCTTGTCTGTGCCTGGGCTGAGGAGGGCGCCGACGCCCTGG
GCCCTGATGGCAAATTGCTCCACTCGGATGCTTTCCCGCCACCCCGCGTGGTGGATACACTGGGAGCTGG
AGACACCTTCAATGCCTCCGTCATCTTCAGCCTCTCCCAGGGGAGGAGCGTGCAGGAAGCACTGAGATTC
GGGTGCCAGGTGGCCGGCAAGAAGTGTGGCCTGCAGGGCTTTGATGGCATCGTGTGA
