>Addgene plasmid #23586 | pDONR223-KHK | addgene partial sequence | sequence record 29410 | 23586 with M13pUC-fwd
TAATGATTTTATTTTGACTGATAGTGACCTGTTCGTTGCAACAAATTGATGAGCAATGCTTTTTTATAAT
GCCAACTTTGTACAAAAAAGTTGGCATGGAAGAGAAGCAGATCCTGTGCGTGGGGCTAGTGGTGCTGGAC
GTCATCAGCCTGGTGGACAAGTACCCTAAGGAGGACTCGGAGATAAGGTGTTTGTCCCAGAGATGGCAGC
GCGGAGGCAACGCGTCCAACTCCTGCACCATTCTCTCCCTGCTCGGAGCCCCCTGTGCCTTCATGGGCTC
AATGGCTCCTGGCCATGTTGCTGATTTTGTCCTGGATGACCTCCGCCGTTATTCTGTGGACCTACGCTAC
ACAGTCTTTCAGACCACAGGCTCCGTCCCCATCGCCACGGTCATCATCAACGAGGCCAGTGGTAGCCGCA
CCATCCTATACTATGACAGGAGCCTGCCAGATGTGTCTGCTACAGACTTTGAGAAGGTTGATCTGACCCA
GTTCAAGTGGATCCACATTGAGGGCCGGAACGCATCGGAGCAGGTGAAGATGCTGCAGCGGATAGACGCA
CACAACACCAGGCAGCCTCCAGAGCAGAAGATCCGGGTGTCCGTGGAGGTGGAGAAGCCACGAGAGGAGC
TCTTCCAGCTGTTTGGCTAC
